>Addgene plasmid #201425 | Dcp2 H237A-EGFP | addgene full sequence | sequence record 395176 | Addgene NGS Result
TTCTGAAATGAGCTGTTGACAATTAATCATCGGCTCGTATAATGTGTGGAATTGTGAGCGGATAACAATT
TCACACAGGAAACAGCCAGTCCGTTTAGGTGTTTTCACGAGCACTTCACCAACAAGGACCATAGATTATG
AAAACTGAAGAAGGTAAACTGGTAATCTGGATTAACGGCGATAAAGGCTATAACGGTCTCGCTGAAGTCG
GTAAGAAATTCGAGAAAGATACCGGAATTAAAGTCACCGTTGAGCATCCGGATAAACTGGAAGAGAAATT
CCCACAGGTTGCGGCAACTGGCGATGGCCCTGACATTATCTTCTGGGCACACGACCGCTTTGGTGGCTAC
GCTCAATCTGGCCTGTTGGCTGAAATCACCCCGGACAAAGCGTTCCAGGACAAGCTGTATCCGTTTACCT
GGGATGCCGTACGTTACAACGGCAAGCTGATTGCTTACCCGATCGCTGTTGAAGCGTTATCGCTGATTTA
TAACAAAGATCTGCTGCCGAACCCGCCAAAAACCTGGGAAGAGATCCCGGCGCTGGATAAAGAACTGAAA
GCGAAAGGTAAGAGCGCGCTGATGTTCAACCTGCAAGAACCGTACTTCACCTGGCCGCTGATTGCTGCTG
ACGGGGGTTATGCGTTCAAGTATGAAAACGGCAAGTACGACATTAAAGACGTGGGCGTGGATAACGCTGG
CGCGAAAGCGGGTCTGACCTTCCTGGTTGACCTGATTAAAAACAAACACATGAATGCAGACACCGATTAC
TCCATCGCAGAAGCTGCCTTTAATAAAGGCGAAACAGCGATGACCATCAACGGCCCGTGGGCATGGTCCA
ACATCGACACCAGCAAAGTGAATTATGGTGTAACGGTACTGCCGACCTTCAAGGGTCAACCATCCAAACC
GTTCGTTGGCGTGCTGAGCGCAGGTATTAACGCCGCCAGTCCGAACAAAGAGCTGGCAAAAGAGTTCCTC
GAAAACTATCTGCTGACTGATGAAGGTCTGGAAGCGGTTAATAAAGACAAACCGCTGGGTGCCGTAGCGC
TGAAGTCTTACGAGGAAGAGTTGGCGAAAGATCCACGTATTGCCGCCACCATGGAAAACGCCCAGAAAGG
TGAAATCATGCCGAACATCCCGCAGATGTCCGCTTTCTGGTATGCCGTGCGTACTGCGGTGATCAACGCC
GCCAGCGGTCGTCAGACTGTCGATGAAGCCCTGAAAGACGCGCAGACTAATTCGAGCTCGAACAACAACA
ACAATAACAATAACAACAACCTCGGGATCGAGGGAAGGATTTCAGAATTTGAAAACCTGTATTTTCAGGG
CCATATGTCACTGCCGCTACGACACGCATTGGAGAACGTTACTTCTGTTGATAGAATTTTAGAGGACTTA
TTAGTACGTTTTATTATAAATTGTCCGAATGAAGATTTATCGAGTGTCGAGAGAGAGTTATTTCATTTTG
AAGAAGCCTCATGGTTTTACACGGATTTCATCAAATTGATGAATCCAACTTTACCCTCCCTAAAGATTAA
ATCATTTGCTCAATTGATCATAAAACTATGTCCTCTGGTTTGGAAATGGGACATAAGAGTGGATGAGGCA
CTCCAGCAATTCTCCAAGTATAAGAAAAGTATACCGGTGAGGGGCGCTGCCATATTTAACGAGAACCTGA
GTAAAATTTTATTGGTACAGGGTACTGAATCGGATTCTTGGTCATTCCCAAGGGGGAAGATATCTAAAGA
TGAAAATGACATAGATTGTTGCATTAGAGAAGTGAAAGAAGAAATTGGTTTCGATTTGACGGACTATATT
GACGACAACCAATTCATTGAAAGAAATATTCAAGGTAAAAATTACAAAATATTTTTGATATCTGGTGTTT
CAGAAGTCTTCAATTTTAAACCTCAAGTTAGAAATGAAATTGATAAGATAGAATGGTTCGATTTTAAGAA
AATTTCTAAAACAATGTACAAATCAAATATCAAGTATTATCTGATTAATTCCATGATGAGACCCTTATCA
ATGTGGTTAAGGGCTCAGAGGCAAATAAAAAATGAAGATCAATTGAAATCCTATGCGGAAGAACAATTGA
AATTGTTGTTGGGTATCACTAAGGAGGAGCAGATTGATCCCGGTAGAGAGTTGCTGAATATGTTACATAC
TGCAGTGCAAGCTAACAGTAATAATAATGTGGTCTCCAACGGACAGGTACCCTCGAGCCAAGAGCTTCAG
CATTTGAAAGAGCAATCAGGAGAACACAACCAACAGAAGGATCAGCAGTCATCGTTTTCTTCTCAACAAC
AACCTTCAATATTTCCATCTCTTTCTGAACCGTTTGCTAACAATAAGAATGTTATACCACCTACTATGCC
AATGGCTAACGTATTCATGTCAAATCCTCAATTGTTTGCGACAATGAATGGCCAGCCTTTTGCACCTTTC
CCATTTATGTTACCATTAACTAACAATAGTAATAGCGCTAACCCTATTCCAACTCCGGTCCCCCCTAATT
TTAATGCTCCTCCGAATCCGATGGCTTTTGGTGTTCCAAACATGCATAACCTTTCTGGACCAGCAGTATC
TCAACCGTTTTCCTTGCCTCCTGCTCCTTTACCGAGGGACTCTGGTTACAGCAGCTCCTCCCCTGGGCAG
TTGTTAGATATACTAAATTCGAAAAAGCCTGACAGCAACGTGCAATCAAGCAAAAAGCCAAAGCTTAAAA
TCTTACAGAGAGGAACGGACTTGAATTCAATCAAGCAAAACAATAATGATGAAACTGCTCATTCAAACTC
TCAAGCTTTGCTAGATTTGTTGAAAAAACCAACATCATCGCAGAAGATACACGCTTCCAAACCAGATACT
TCCTTTTTACCAAATGACTCCGTATCTGGTATACAAGATGCAGAATATGAAGATTTCGAGAGTAGTTCAG
ATGAAGAGGTGGAGACAGCTAGAGATGAAAGAAATTCATTGAATGTAGATATTGGGGTGAACGTTATGCC
AAGCGAAAAAGACAGCCGAAGAAGTCAAAAGGAAAAACCAAGGAACGACGCAAGCAAAACAAACTTGAAC
GCTTCTGCAGAATCTAATAGTGTAGAATGGGGGCCTGGTAAATCTTCACCCTCGACTCAGAGTAAACAGA
ATTCATCAGTAGGAATGCAGAATAAATATCGTCAAGAAATTCACATTGGTGATAGTGATGCGTATGAAGT
CTTCGAAAGCAGTTCTGACGAAGAAGATGGAAAAAAATTGGAAGAACTGGAACAAACTCAAGACAACTCC
AAATTAATTAGCCAAGATATTTTAAAAGAGAACAATTTCCAAGACGGTGAAGTGCCTCATAGAGATATGC
CCACTGAAAGTAATAAATCTATAAACGAAACTGTCGGGTTATCATCAACAACAAATACTGTAAAAAAGGT
ACCCAAAGTTAAAATACTAAAACGAGGTGAAACCTTTGCCAGTCTGGCGAATGATAAAAAAGCTTTTGAT
TCAAGCTCCAATGTGTCTTCATCAAAAGATTTATTACAGATGCTAAGAAACCCAATTTCCTCTACTGTAT
CTTCAAATCAGCAATCACCAAAATCTCAACATCTAAGTGGGGATGAAGAAATCATGATGATGTTGAAGAG
GAATTCTGTGTCAAAACCTCAAAATAGCGAAGAAAATGCATCAACTTCAAGTATAAACGATGCGAATGCA
AGCGAACTTTTGGGAATGTTAAAACAAAAGGAAAAAGACATTACAGCACCAAAACAGCCCTATAATGTTG
ACTCATACTCGCAGAAAAATTCAGCTAAAGGATTGTTGAATATTTTGAAAAAGAACGACTCTACCGGGTA
CCCTCGCACTGAGGGTGGACCGTCAAGTGAAATGTCAACGTCAATGAAACGCAACGACGCTACAAATAAT
CAAGAATTAGATAAGAATTCAACAGAGTTATTAAACTACTTAAAGCCCAAGCCTCTTAATGATGGGTATG
AGAATATTTCAAATAAGGACAGTTCTCATGAATTACTGAATATATTGCATGGTAATAAAAACAGCAGCGC
CTTCAATAATAATGTATATGCAACTGACGGATATTCCTTGGCATCTGATAACAACGAAAATTCCTCAAAT
AAACTACTAAATATGCTGCAAAACAGGTCTAGTGCAATAAATGAGCCCAACTTCGACGTCCGTTCGAATG
GAACTTCAGGGTCTAATGAATTATTAAGCATTTTGCATAGGAAGGGATCCGGGTCTGGTTCAGGAATGGC
CATGGTGAGCAAGGGCGAGGAGCTGTTCACCGGGGTGGTGCCCATCCTGGTCGAGCTGGACGGCGACGTA
AACGGCCACAAGTTCAGCGTGTCCGGCGAGGGCGAGGGCGATGCCACCTACGGCAAGCTGACCCTGAAGT
TCATCTGCACCACCGGCAAGCTGCCCGTGCCCTGGCCCACCCTCGTGACCACCTTGACCTACGGCGTGCA
GTGCTTCGCCCGCTACCCCGACCACATGAAGCAGCACGACTTCTTCAAGTCCGCCATGCCCGAAGGCTAC
GTCCAGGAGCGCACCATCTTCTTCAAGGACGACGGCAACTACAAGACCCGCGCCGAGGTGAAGTTCGAGG
GCGACACCCTGGTGAACCGCATCGAGCTGAAGGGCATCGACTTCAAGGAGGACGGCAACATCCTGGGGCA
CAAGCTGGAGTACAACTACAACAGCCACAAGGTCTATATCACCGCCGACAAGCAGAAGAACGGCATCAAG
GTGAACTTCAAGACCCGCCACAACATCGAGGACGGCAGCGTGCAGCTCGCCGACCACTACCAGCAGAACA
CCCCCATCGGCGACGGCCCCGTGCTGCTGCCCGACAACCACTACCTGAGCACCCAGTCCAAGCTGAGCAA
AGACCCCAACGAGAAGCGCGATCACATGGTCCTGCTGGAGTTCGTGACCGCCGCCGGGATCACTCTCGGC
ATGGACGAGCTGTACAAGGGAAGCGGCCGCGAAAACCTGTATTTTCAGGGCCATCATCATCATCATCACT
GAAAGCTTGGCACTGGCCGTCGTTTTACAACGTCGTGACTGGGAAAACCCTGGCGTTACCCAACTTAATC
GCCTTGCAGCACATCCCCCTTTCGCCAGCTGGCGTAATAGCGAAGAGGCCCGCACCGATCGCCCTTCCCA
ACAGTTGCGCAGCCTGAATGGCGAATGGCAGCTTGGCTGTTTTGGCGGATGAGATAAGATTTTCAGCCTG
ATACAGATTAAATCAGAACGCAGAAGCGGTCTGATAAAACAGAATTTGCCTGGCGGCAGTAGCGCGGTGG
TCCCACCTGACCCCATGCCGAACTCAGAAGTGAAACGCCGTAGCGCCGATGGTAGTGTGGGGTCTCCCCA
TGCGAGAGTAGGGAACTGCCAGGCATCAAATAAAACGAAAGGCTCAGTCGAAAGACTGGGCCTTTCGTTT
TATCTGTTGTTTGTCGGTGAACGCTCTCCTGAGTAGGACAAATCCGCCGGGAGCGGATTTGAACGTTGCG
AAGCAACGGCCCGGAGGGTGGCGGGCAGGACGCCCGCCATAAACTGCCAGGCATCAAATTAAGCAGAAGG
CCATCCTGACGGATGGCCTTTTTGCGTTTCTACAAACTCTTTTGTTTATTTTTCTAAATACATTCAAATA
TGTATCCGCTCATGAGACAATAACCCTGATAAATGCTTCAATAATATTGAAAAAGGAAGAGTATGAGTAT
TCAACATTTCCGTGTCGCCCTTATTCCCTTTTTTGCGGCATTTTGCCTTCCTGTTTTTGCTCACCCAGAA
ACGCTGGTGAAAGTAAAAGATGCTGAAGATCAGTTGGGTGCACGAGTGGGTTACATCGAACTGGATCTCA
ACAGCGGTAAGATCCTTGAGAGTTTTCGCCCCGAAGAACGTTTCCCAATGATGAGCACTTTTAAAGTTCT
GCTATGTGGCGCGGTATTATCCCGTGTTGACGCCGGGCAAGAGCAACTCGGTCGCCGCATACACTATTCT
CAGAATGACTTGGTTGAGTACTCACCAGTCACAGAAAAGCATCTTACGGATGGCATGACAGTAAGAGAAT
TATGCAGTGCTGCCATAACCATGAGTGATAACACTGCGGCCAACTTACTTCTGACAACGATCGGAGGACC
GAAGGAGCTAACCGCTTTTTTGCACAACATGGGGGATCATGTAACTCGCCTTGATCGTTGGGAACCGGAG
CTGAATGAAGCCATACCAAACGACGAGCGTGACACCACGATGCCTGTAGCAATGGCAACAACGTTGCGCA
AACTATTAACTGGCGAACTACTTACTCTAGCTTCCCGGCAACAATTAATAGACTGGATGGAGGCGGATAA
AGTTGCAGGACCACTTCTGCGCTCGGCCCTTCCGGCTGGCTGGTTTATTGCTGATAAATCTGGAGCCGGT
GAGCGTGGGTCTCGCGGTATCATTGCAGCACTGGGGCCAGATGGTAAGCCCTCCCGTATCGTAGTTATCT
ACACGACGGGGAGTCAGGCAACTATGGATGAACGAAATAGACAGATCGCTGAGATAGGTGCCTCACTGAT
TAAGCATTGGTAACTGTCAGACCAAGTTTACTCATATATACTTTAGATTGATT
[38 nt withheld, positions 6634-6671]
A
[37 nt withheld, positions 6673-6709]
ATTTTGTTAAAATTCGCGTTAAATTTTTGTTAAATCAGCTCATTTTTTAACCAATAGGCCGAAATCGGCA
AAATCCCTTATAAATCAAAAGAATAGCCCGAGATAGGGT
[37 nt withheld, positions 6819-6855]
AAAGAACGTGGACTCCAACGTCAAAGG
[141 nt withheld, positions 6883-7023]
G
[125 nt withheld, positions 7025-7149]
AAAGGATCTAGGTGAAGATCCTTTTTGATAATCTCATGACCAAAATCCCTTAACGTGAGTTTTCGTTCCA
CTGAGCGTCAGACCCCGTAGAAAAGATCAAAGGATCTTCTTGAGATCCTTTTTTTCTGCGCGTAATCTGC
TGCTTGCAAACAAAAAAACCACCGCTACCAGCGGTGGTTTGTTTGCCGGATCAAGAGCTACCAACTCTTT
TTCCGAAGGTAACTGGCTTCAGCAGAGCGCAGATACCAAATACTGTCCTTCTAGTGTAGCCGTAGTTAGG
CCACCACTTCAAGAACTCTGTAGCACCGCCTACATACCTCGCTCTGCTAATCCTGTTACCAGTGGCTGCT
GCCAGTGGCGATAAGTCGTGTCTTACCGGGTTGGACTCAAGACGATAGTTACCGGATAAGGCGCAGCGGT
CGGGCTGAACGGGGGGTTCGTGCACACAGCCCAGCTTGGAGCGAACGACCTACACCGAACTGAGATACCT
ACAGCGTGAGCTATGAGAAAGCGCCACGCTTCCCGAAGGGAGAAAGGCGGACAGGTATCCGGTAAGCGGC
AGGGTCGGAACAGGAGAGCGCACGAGGGAGCTTCCAGGGGGAAACGCCTGGTATCTTTATAGTCCTGTCG
GGTTTCGCCACCTCTGACTTGAGCGTCGATTTTTGTGATGCTCGTCAGGGGGGCGGAGCCTATGGAAAAA
CGCCAGCAACGCGGCCTTTTTACGGTTCCTGGCCTTTTGCTGGCCTTTTGCTCACATGTTCTTTCCTGCG
TTATCCCCTGATTCTGTGGATAACCGTATTACCGCCTTTGAGTGAGCTGATACCGCTCGCCGCAGCCGAA
CGACCGAGCGCAGCGAGTCAGTGAGCGAGGAAGCGGAAGAGCGCCTGATGCGGTATTTTCTCCTTACGCA
TCTGTGCGGTATTTCACACCGCATGTGGTGCACTCTCAGTACACCGCATGTGGTGCACTCTCAGTACAAT
CTGCTCTGATGCCGCATAGTTAAGCCAGTATACACTCCGCTATCGCTACGTGACTGGGTCATGGCTGCGC
CCCGACACCCGCCAACACCCGCTGACGCGCCCTGACGGGCTTGTCTGCTCCCGGCATCCGCTTACAGACA
AGCTGTGACCGTCTCCGGGAGCTGCATGTGTCAGAGGTTTTCACCGTCATCACCGAAACGCGCGAGGCAG
CTGCGGTAAAGCTCATCAGCGTGGTCGTGCAGCGATTCACAGATGTCTGCCTGTTCATCCGCGTCCAGCT
CGTTGAGTTTCTCCAGAAGCGTTAATGTCTGGCTTCTGATAAAGCGGGCCATGTTAAGGGCGGTTTTTTC
CTGTTTGGTCACTGATGCCTCCGTGTAAGGGGGATTTCTGTTCATGGGGGTAATGATACCGATGAAACGA
GAGAGGATGCTCACGATACGGGTTACTGATGATGAACATGCCCGGTTACTGGAACGTTGTGAGGGTAAAC
AACTGGCGGTATGGATGCGGCGGGACCAGAGAAAAATCACTCAGGGTCAATGCCAGCGCTTCGTTAATAC
AGATGTAGGTGTTCCACAGGGTAGCCAGCAGCATCCTGCGATGCAGATCCGGAACATAATGGTGCAGGGC
GCTGACTTCCGCGTTTCCAGACTTTACGAAACACGGAAACCGAAGACCATTCATGTTGTTGCTCAGGTCG
CAGACGTTTTGCAGCAGCAGTCGCTTCACGTTCGCTCGCGTATCGGTGATTCATTCTGCTAACCAGTAAG
GCAACCCCGCCAGCCTAGCCGGGTCCTCAACGACAGGAGCACGATCATGCGCACCCGTGGCCAGGACCCA
ACGCTGCCCGAAATTCCGACACCATCGAATGGTGCAAAACCTTTCGCGGTATGGCATGATAGCGCCCGGA
AGAGAGTCAATTCAGGGTGGTGAATGTGAAACCAGTAACGTTATACGATGTCGCAGAGTATGCCGGTGTC
TCTTATCAGACCGTTTCCCGCGTGGTGAACCAGGCCAGCCACGTTTCTGCGAAAACGCGGGAAAAAGTGG
AAGCGGCGATGGCGGAGCTGAATTACATTCCCAACCGCGTGGCACAACAACTGGCGGGCAAACAGTCGTT
GCTGATTGGCGTTGCCACCTCCAGTCTGGCCCTGCACGCGCCGTCGCAAATTGTCGCGGCGATTAAATCT
CGCGCCGATCAACTGGGTGCCAGCGTGGTGGTGTCGATGGTAGAACGAAGCGGCGTCGAAGCCTGTAAAG
CGGCGGTGCACAATCTTCTCGCGCAACGCGTCAGTGGGCTGATCATTAACTATCCGCTGGATGACCAGGA
TGCCATTGCTGTGGAAGCTGCCTGCACTAATGTTCCGGCGTTATTTCTTGATGTCTCTGACCAGACACCC
ATCAACAGTATTATTTTCTCCCATGAAGACGGTACGCGACTGGGCGTGGAGCATCTGGTCGCATTGGGTC
ACCAGCAAATCGCGCTGTTAGCGGGCCCATTAAGTTCTGTCTCGGCGCGTCTGCGTCTGGCTGGCTGGCA
TAAATATCTCACTCGCAATCAAATTCAGCCGATAGCGGAACGGGAAGGCGACTGGAGTGCCATGTCCGGT
TTTCAACAAACCATGCAAATGCTGAATGAGGGCATCGTTCCCACTGCGATGCTGGTTGCCAACGATCAGA
TGGCGCTGGGCGCAATGCGCGCCATTACCGAGTCCGGGCTGCGCGTTGGTGCGGATATCTCGGTAGTGGG
ATACGACGATACCGAAGACAGCTCATGTTATATCCCGCCGTTAACCACCATCAAACAGGATTTTCGCCTG
CTGGGGCAAACCAGCGTGGACCGCTTGCTGCAACTCTCTCAGGGCCAGGCGGTGAAGGGCAATCAGCTGT
TGCCCGTCTCACTGGTGAAAAGAAAAACCACCCTGGCGCCCAATACGCAAACCGCCTCTCCCCGCGCGTT
GGCCGATTCATTAATGCAGCTGGCACGACAGGTTTCCCGACTGGAAAGCGGGCAGTGAGCGCAACGCAAT
TAATGTAAGTTAGCTCACTCATTAGGCACAATTCTCATGTTTGACAGCTTATCATCGACTGCACGGTGCA
CCAATGCTTCTGGCGTCAGGCAGCCATCGGAAGCTGTGGTATGGCTGTGCAGGTCGTAAATCACTGCATA
ATTCGTGTCGCTCAAGGCGCACTCCCGTTCTGGATAATGTTTTTTGCGCCGACATCATAACGGTTCTGGC
AAATA
Features (pLannotate 1.2.2; 24 found; start..end, strand, type, name):
     16..44      +  promoter       tac promoter: strong E. coli promoter; hybrid between the trp and lac UV5 promoters
     52..68      +  protein_bind   lac operator: The lac repressor binds to the lac operator to inhibit transcription in E. coli. This inhibition can be relieved by adding lactose or isopropyl-β-D-thiogalactopyranoside (IPTG). lac repressor encoded by lacI
    138..1238    +  CDS            MBP: maltose binding protein from E. coli; malE (mutated); This version of the gene does not encode a signal sequence, so MBP will remain in the cytosol.
   1311..1331    +  CDS            TEV site: tobacco etch virus (TEV) protease recognition and cleavage site
   1335..4244    +  CDS            DCP2: DCP2_YEAST - Also known as PSU1. Experimental evidence at protein level: Swiss-Prot protein existence level 1. Catalytic component of the decapping complex necessary for the degradation of mRNAs, both in normal mRNA turnover and in nonsense- mediated mRNA decay (PubMed:10508173, PubMed:11139489, PubMed:11741542). Removes the 7-methyl guanine cap structure from mRNA molecules, yielding a 5'-phosphorylated mRNA fragment and 7m-GDP (PubMed:12554866). Decapping is the major pathway of mRNA degradation in yeast and occurs through deadenylation, decapping and subsequent 5' to 3' exonucleolytic decay
   4272..4988    +  CDS            mEmerald: mEmerald is a basic (constitutively fluorescent) green fluorescent protein published in 1998, derived from Aequorea victoria. It is reported to be a very rapidly-maturing monomer with moderate acid sensitivity.
   5001..5021    +  CDS            TEV site: tobacco etch virus (TEV) protease recognition and cleavage site
   5022..5038    +  CDS            capTEV™ (fragment): composite tag for in vivo biotinylation, TEV protease cleavage, and 6xHis tagging
   5051..5205    +  CDS            lacZα (fragment): LacZα fragment of β-galactosidase; lacZ fragment
   5298..5413    +  ncRNA          5S rRNA: Accession: RF00001 - 5S ribosomal RNA
   5417..5503    +  terminator     rrnB T1 terminator: Escherichia coli rrnB; transcription terminator T1 from the E. coli rrnB gene
   5595..5622    +  terminator     rrnB T2 terminator: transcription terminator T2 from the E. coli rrnB gene
   5641..5732    +  promoter       AmpR promoter: bla
   5733..6593    +  CDS            AmpR: β-lactamase; bla; confers resistance to ampicillin, carbenicillin, and related antibiotics
   6635..7148    -  rep_origin     M13 ori (sequence partly withheld): M13 bacteriophage origin of replication; arrow indicates direction of (+) strand synthesis
   7259..7847    +  rep_origin     ori: high-copy-number ColE1/pMB1/pBR322/pUC origin of replication
   8033..8102    -  misc_feature   bom (fragment): basis of mobility region from pBR322
   8100..8198    -  misc_feature   bom (fragment): basis of mobility region from pBR322
   8300..8491    -  CDS            rop: Rop protein, which maintains plasmids at low copy number; rop
   8508..8888    +  CDS            YPB1_ECOLX: Protein predicted: Swiss-Prot protein existence level 4. From Escherichia coli.
   8987..9064    +  promoter       lacIq promoter: lacI (mutant); In the lacIq allele, a single base change in the promoter boosts expression of the lacI gene about 10-fold.
   9065..10147   +  CDS            lacI: lac repressor; lacI; The lac repressor binds to the lac operator to inhibit transcription in E. coli. This inhibition can be relieved by adding lactose or isopropyl-β-D-thiogalactopyranoside (IPTG).
  10160..10181   +  protein_bind   CAP binding site: CAP binding activates transcription in the presence of cAMP. E. coli catabolite activator protein
  10200..10217   +  promoter       tet promoter (fragment): E. coli promoter for tetracycline efflux protein gene
