[The description below was written by a language model from this plasmid's Addgene catalogue record and pLannotate feature annotations shown in this document.]
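Description:
Dcp2 H237A-EGFP is a bacterial expression plasmid built on the MTTH-EGFP backbone for producing a fluorescently tagged, mutant form of the Saccharomyces cerevisiae mRNA decapping enzyme Dcp2 in E. coli. The sequenced construct is about 10.4 kb. It is maintained through a ColE1/pMB1-type origin and selected with ampicillin via the β-lactamase gene. The catalogue lists it as high copy, although the feature table also shows a rop gene and pBR322 bom fragments, elements usually associated with copy-number restraint. An M13 phage origin is also present.

Expression is driven by the hybrid tac promoter with a downstream lac operator. A plasmid-borne lacI gene under the lacIq promoter supplies repressor, so transcription is held off until induced with IPTG, and the rrnB T1 and T2 terminators end the transcript. The open reading frame encodes a cytosolic maltose-binding protein lacking its signal sequence, a TEV protease site, the 2,910 bp DCP2 coding sequence cloned between NdeI and BamHI, a green fluorescent protein, a second TEV site and a 6xHis tag. The catalogue calls the fluorescent protein EGFP, while the automated annotation matched it to the closely related mEmerald. The flanking TEV sites allow the MBP and His affinity tags to be removed after purification, leaving Dcp2 fused to the fluorescent protein.

The insert carries the H237A substitution, whose functional rationale the record does not state. The depositor also notes an additional A289V change that is said not to affect function. The associated work concerns quantitative reconstitution of yeast RNA processing bodies, which fits use of the purified labelled protein in in vitro assays.
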