Addgene plasmid #201425: Dcp2 H237A-EGFP
Purpose: Bacterial protein expression of Dcp2 H237A
Depositing lab: Michael Rosen. Depositing organization: University of Texas Southwestern Medical Center. Publication: Quantitative reconstitution of yeast RNA processing bodies. Currie SL, Xing W, Muhlrad D, Decker CJ, Parker R, Rosen MK. Proc Natl Acad Sci U S A. 2023 Apr 4;120(14):e2214064120. doi: 10.1073/pnas.2214064120. Epub 2023 Mar 27. PubMed 36972455.
Backbone
  Vector backbone: MTTH-EGFP
  Backbone size w/o insert (bp): 7400
  Vector type: Bacterial Expression
Growth in bacteria
  Bacterial resistance: Ampicillin, 100 μg/mL
  Growth temperature: 37°C
  Growth strain: DH5alpha
  Copy number: High Copy
Gene/Insert
  Gene/Insert name: Dcp2
  Species: S. cerevisiae (budding yeast)
  Insert size (bp): 2910
  Mutation: H237A
  Entrez Gene: DCP2 (a.k.a. YNL118C, PSU1)
  Promoter: tac
  Tag / fusion protein: MBP, TEV (N terminal on backbone); EGFP, TEV, 6xHis (C terminal on backbone)
  Cloning method: Restriction Enzyme; 5′ cloning site NdeI (not destroyed); 3′ cloning site BamHI (not destroyed)
  Sequencing primers: 5′ GGTCGTCAGACTGTCGATGAAGCC; 3′ CAGGAAACAGCTATGACC
Resource information
  A portion of this plasmid was derived from a plasmid made by: gene insert was a gift from Roy Parker (University of Colorado Boulder)
Terms and licenses: Academic/Nonprofit Terms; Industry Terms: Not Available to Industry
Depositor comments: A289V mutation in Dcp2 insert wil not affect plasmid function.
How to cite: Dcp2 H237A-EGFP was a gift from Michael Rosen (Addgene plasmid # 201425 ; http://n2t.net/addgene:201425 ; RRID:Addgene_201425)
